>Addgene plasmid #237939 | TRBV14 | addgene full sequence | sequence record 475818 | Addgene NGS Result
CTGAGAGACTCTAAATCCAGTGACAAGTCTGTCTGCCTATTCACCGATTTTGATTCTCAAACAAATGTGT
CACAAAGTAAGGATTCTGACGTCTATATCACAGACAAAACTGTGCTAGACATGAGGTCTATGGACTTCAA
GAGCAACAGTGCTGTGGCCTGGAGCAACAAATCTGACTTTGCATGTGCAAACGCCTTCAACAACAGCATT
ATTCCAGAAGATACCTTCTTCCCCAGCCCAGAAAGTTCCTGTGATGTCAAGCTGGTCGAGAAATCTTTTG
AAACAGATACGAACCTAAACTTTCAAAACCTGTCAGTGATTGGGTTCCGAATCCTCCTCCTGAAAGTGGC
CGGGTTTAATCTGCTCATGACGCTGCGGCTGTGGTCCAGCTGAGGAATTCATCAGAAGAGCCTCGAGGCG
GCCGCATGTGAGTCTCCCTATAGTGAGTCGTATTAATTTCGCGGGCGGAACCCCTATTTGTTTATTTTTC
TAAATACATTCAAATATGTATCCGCTCATGAGTAGCACCAGGCGTTTAAGGGCACCAATAACTGCCTTAA
AAAAATTACGCCCCGCCCTGCCACTCATCGCAGTACTGTTGTAATTCATTAAGCATTCTGCCGACATGGA
AGCCATCACAAACGGCATGATGAACCTGAATCGCCAGCGGCATCAGCACCTTGTCGCCTTGCGTATAATA
TTTGCCCATGGTGAAAACGGGGGCGAAGAAGTTGTCCATATTGGCCACGTTTAAATCAAAACTGGTGAAA
CTCACCCAGGGATTGGCTGAGACAAAAAACATATTCTCAATAAACCCTTTAGGGAAATAGGCCAGGTTTT
CACCGTAACACGCCACATCTTGCGAATATATGTGTAGAAACTGCCGGAAATCGTCGTGGTATTCACTCCA
GAGCGATGAAAACGTTTCAGTTTGCTCATGGAAAACGGTGTAACAAGGGTGAACACTATCCCATATCACC
AGCTCACCGTCTTTCATTGCCATACGAAATTCCGGATGAGCATTCATCAGGCGGGCAAGAATGTGAATAA
AGGCCGGATAAAACTTGTGCTTATTTTTCTTTACGGTCTTTAAAAAGGCCGTAATATCCAGCTGAACGGT
CTGGTTATAGGTACATTGAGCAACTGACTGAAATGCCTCAAAATGTTCTTTACGATGCCATTGGGATATA
TCAACGGTGGTATATCCAGTGATTTTTTTCTCCATTTTAGCTTCCTTAGCTCCTGAAAATCTCGATAACT
CAAAAAATACGCCCGGTAGTGATCTTATTTCATTATGGTGAAAGTTGGAACCTCTTACGTGCCGATCAAA
GTCTCATTTTCGCCAAAAGTTGTCATGACCAAAATCCCTTAACGTGAGTTTTCGTTCCACTGAGCGTCAG
ACCCCGTAGAAAAGATCAAAGGATCTTCTTGAGATCCTTTTTTTCTGCGCGTAATCTGCTGCTTGCAAAC
AAAAAAACCACCGCTACCAGCGGTGGTTTGTTTGCCGGATCAAGAGCTACCAACTCTTTTTCCGAAGGTA
ACTGGCTTCAGCAGAGCGCAGATACCAAATACTGTTCTTCTAGTGTAGCCGTAGTTAGGCCACCACTTCA
AGAACTCTGTAGCACCGCCTACATACCTCGCTCTGCTAATCCTGTTACCAGTGGCTGCTGCCAGTGGCGA
TAAGTCGTGTCTTACCGGGTTGGACTCAAGACGATAGTTACCGGATAAGGCGCAGCGGTCGGGCTGAACG
GGGGGTTCGTGCACACAGCCCAGCTTGGAGCGAACGACCTACACCGAACTGAGATACCTACAGCGTGAGC
TATGAGAAAGCGCCACGCTTCCCGAAGGGAGAAAGGCGGACAGGTATCCGGTAAGCGGCAGGGTCGGAAC
AGGAGAGCGCACGAGGGAGCTTCCAGGGGGAAACGCCTGGTATCTTTATAGTCCTGTCGGGTTTCGCCAC
CTCTGACTTGAGCGTCGATTTTTGTGATGCTCGTCAGGGGGGCGGAGCCTATGGAAAAACGCCAGCAATG
CGGCCTTTTTACGGTTCCTGGCCTTTTGCTGGCCTTTTGCTCACATGTTCTTTCCTGCGTTATCCCCTGA
TTCTGTGGATAACCGTATTACCGCCTTTGAGTGAGCTGATACCGCTCGCCGCAGCCGAACGACCGAGCGC
AGCGAGTCAGTGAGCGAGGAAGCCGAAAAATCAATAATCAGACAACAAGATGTGCGAACTCGATATTTTA
CACGACTCTCTTTACCAATTCTGCCCCGAATTACACTTAAAACGACTCAACAGCTTAACGTTGGCTTGCC
ACGCATTACTTGACTGTAAAACTCTCACTCTTACCGAACTTGGCCGTAACCTGCCAACCAAAGCGAGAAC
AAAACATAACATCAAACGAATCGACCGATTGTTAGGTAATCGTCACTTGCAGGAAGGTTTAAACGCATTT
AGGTGACACTATAGAAGTGTGTATCGCTCGAGGCTCTTCAGCATCTAGAGCCACCGGCATGAGCCACCAT
GGTTTCCAGGCTTCTCAGTTTAGTGTCCCTTTGTCTCCTGGGAGCAAAGCACATAGAAGCTGGAGTTACT
CAGTTCCCCAGCCACAGCGTAATAGAGAAGGGCCAGACTGTGACTCTGAGATGTGACCCAATTTCTGGAC
ATGATAATCTTTATTGGTATCGACGTGTTATGGGAAAAGAAATAAAATTTCTGTTACATTTTGTGAAAGA
GTCTAAACAGGATGAGTCCGGTATGCCCAACAATCGATTCTTAGCTGAAAGGACTGGAGGGACGTATTCT
ACTCTGAAGGTGCAGCCTGCAGAACTGGAGGATTCTGGATAGTCTTCGTCACGAGACGTAATGGAGACCA
TGCGATATCCGTAGGTCTCGAAACCGTCTCGGGGTGAAGACATAGAACCCTGACCCTGCCGTGTACCAG
Features (pLannotate 1.2.2; 8 found; start..end, strand, type, name):
    437..455     -  promoter       T7 promoter: promoter for bacteriophage T7 RNA polymerase
    465..522     +  promoter       AmpR promoter (fragment): bla
    569..1225    -  CDS            cat: CAT_ECOLX - Experimental evidence at protein level: Swiss-Prot protein existence level 1. This enzyme is an effector of chloramphenicol resistance in bacteria. From Escherichia coli. This protein is used as a marker in many commonly used cloning vectors, such as pACYC184.
   1226..1328    -  promoter       cat promoter: promoter of the E. coli cat gene encoding chloramphenicol acetyltransferase
   1429..2017    +  rep_origin     ori: high-copy-number ColE1/pMB1/pBR322/pUC origin of replication
   2447..2465    +  promoter       SP6 promoter: promoter for bacteriophage SP6 RNA polymerase
   2519..2839    +  CDS            TRBV14 (fragment): TVB14_HUMAN - Also known as TCRBV14S1 From Homo sapiens (Human).
   2916..390     +  CDS            TRAC (across the origin): TRAC_HUMAN - Also known as TCRA. Experimental evidence at protein level: Swiss-Prot protein existence level 1. Constant region of T cell receptor (TR) alpha chain (PubMed:24600447). Alpha-beta T cell receptors are antigen specific receptors which are essential to the immune response and are present on the cell surface of T lymphocytes. Recognize peptide-major histocompatibility (MH) (pMH) complexes that are displayed by antigen presenting cells (APC), a prerequisite for efficient T cell adaptive immunity against pathogens (PubMed:25493333). Binding of alpha-beta TR to pMH complex initiates TR-
