[The description below was written by a language model from this plasmid's Addgene catalogue record and pLannotate feature annotations shown in this document.]
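Description:
TRBV14 is a small bacterial cloning plasmid (2,939 nt in the sequenced record) built on the pGGA-select backbone and catalogued as a synthetic biology vector. It serves as a parts donor for assembling human T cell receptor genes rather than as an expression construct. It is propagated in E. coli from a high-copy ColE1/pUC-type origin and selected with chloramphenicol through a cat gene driven by its native cat promoter. A short fragment of the AmpR promoter is also annotated, but no ampicillin resistance gene is present.

The payload combines two human TCR segments. One is a fragment of the TRBV14 beta-chain variable gene, and the other is the alpha-chain constant region, TRAC. TRAC lies a short distance downstream on the same strand and runs across the numbering origin of the circular sequence. The annotated TRBV14 and TRAC regions together appear to span more than the 421 bp insert size listed in the catalogue, so that figure may refer to only part of the cassette. SP6 and T7 phage promoters flank the insert region, as is usual for this type of assembly backbone, and no eukaryotic promoter, polyadenylation signal or mammalian selection marker is annotated.

The stated purpose is to supply a TRBV14 allele and TRAC for generating TCRs by cloning. This suggests the plasmid is one member of a V-gene library in which pre-cloned germline segments are joined with clone-specific sequences to build full receptors. The associated publication concerns scalable TCR synthesis and antigen reactivity screening. The record lists the cloning method as unknown and does not annotate any restriction or assembly sites. The exact assembly scheme is therefore not specified, although the backbone name suggests Golden Gate-style assembly.
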