Addgene plasmid #237939: TRBV14
Purpose: Encodes TRBV14 allele and TRAC to generate TCRs via cloning
Depositing lab: Michael Birnbaum. Depositing organization: Massachusetts Institute of Technology. Publication: Scalable TCR synthesis and screening enable antigen reactivity mapping in vitiligo. Gaglione SA, Mukkamala RS, Krishna C, Smith BE, Wadsworth MH 2nd, Jelinsky SA, Perez CR, Schmidt-Hong L, Katz EL, Gellatly KJ, Ali LR, Shen J, Holec PV, Zhao QH, Chan AO, Xu EJK, Kravarik KM, Guzova JA, Dobson CS, Singh H, Garber M, Dougan M, Dougan SK, Harris JE, Winkler A, Birnbaum ME. Immunity. 2026 Feb 10;59(2):477-493.e9. doi: 10.1016/j.immuni.2026.01.001. Epub 2026 Jan 28. PubMed 41610844.
Backbone
  Vector backbone: pGGA-select
  Backbone manufacturer: Addgene Plasmid #195714
  Backbone size w/o insert (bp): 2518
  Vector type: Synthetic Biology
Growth in bacteria
  Bacterial resistance: Chloramphenicol, 25 μg/mL
  Growth temperature: 37°C
  Growth strain: DH5alpha
  Copy number: High Copy
Gene/Insert
  Gene/Insert name: TRBV14-TRAC
  Species: H. sapiens (human)
  Insert size (bp): 421
  Mutation: None
  Entrez Gene: TRBV14 (a.k.a. TCRBV14S1, TCRBV16S1A1N1)
  Cloning method: Unknown
Terms and licenses: Academic/Nonprofit Terms; Industry Terms: Not Available to Industry
Depositor comments: Please visit https://doi.org/10.1101/2025.04.24.649726 for bioRxiv preprint.
How to cite: TRBV14 was a gift from Michael Birnbaum (Addgene plasmid # 237939 ; http://n2t.net/addgene:237939 ; RRID:Addgene_237939)
